>Addgene plasmid #107441 | pYES2.1-cerMET14 | addgene full sequence | sequence record 207581 | Addgene NGS Result
CGGATTAGAAGCCGCCGAGCGGGTGACAGCCCTCCGAAGGAAGACTCTCCTCCGTGCGTCCTCGTCTTCA
CCGGTCGCGTTCCTGAAACGCAGATGTGCCTCGCGCCGCACTGCTCCGAACAATAAAGATTCTACAATAC
TAGCTTTTATGGTTATGAAGAGGAAAAATTGGCAGTAACCTGGCCCCACAAACCTTCAAATGAACGAATC
AAATTAACAACCATAGGATGATAATGCGATTAGTTTTTTAGCCTTATTTCTGGGGTAATTAATCAGCGAA
GCGATGATTTTTGATCTATTAACAGATATATAAATGCAAAAACTGCATAACCACTTTAACTAATACTTTC
AACATTTTCGGTTTGTATTACTTCTTATTCAAATGTAATAAAAGTATCAACAAAAAATTGTTAATATACC
TCTATACTTTAACGTCAAGGAGAAAAAACCCCGGATCGGACTACTAGCAGCTGTAATACGACTCACTATA
GGGAATATTAAGCTCGCCCTTATGGCTACTAATATTACTTGGCATCCAAATCTTACTTACGACGAACGCA
AGGCATTGAGAAAACAGGACGGTTGTACTATTTGGTTAACAGGTCTAAGTGCGTCAGGTAAAAGTACAAT
CGCCTGTGCGCTAGAACAGTTACTGCTCCAAAAAAACTTGTCTGCATATAGATTGGATGGTGACAACATT
CGTTTTGGATTGAACAAGGATTTGGGTTTCTCAGAAAAGGACAGAAATGAAAACATTCGTAGAATTAGCG
AAGTTTCTAAGCTATTTGCTGATTCATGTGCTATTTCAATCACCTCATTTATCTCTCCATACAGAGTTGA
CAGAGATAGAGCTCGTGAACTACATAAGGAGGCTGGTTTGAAGTTCATTGAAATATTTGTTGATGTTCCA
TTAGAAGTCGCTGAGCAAAGGGACCCTAAGGGTTTATACAAGAAAGCTAGGGAGGGTGTAATCAAGGAGT
TTACAGGTATTTCTGCCCCATATGAAGCGCCAAAAGCTCCAGAGCTACATTTGAGAACCGACCAGAAGAC
GGTTGAAGAATGTGCTACCATTATTTATGAGTACTTAATCAGTGAAAAAATCATCCGTAAGCATTTGAAG
GGCGAGCTTCGAGGTCACCCATTCGAAGGTAAGCCTATCCCTAACCCTCTCCTCGGTCTCGATTCTACGC
GTACCGGTCATCATCACCATCACCATTGAGTTTCTAGAGGGCCGCATCATGTAATTAGTTATGTCACGCT
TACATTCACGCCCTCCCCCCACATCCGCTCTAACCGAAAAGGAAGGAGTTAGACAACCTGAAGTCTAGGT
CCCTATTTATTTTTTTATAGTTATGTTAGTATTAAGAACGTTATTTATATTTCAAATTTTTCTTTTTTTT
CTGTACAGACGCGTGTACGCATGTAACATTATACTGAAAACCTTGCTTGAGAAGGTTTTGGGACGCTCGA
AGGCTTTAATTTGCAAGCTGCGGCCCTGCATTAATGAATCGGCCAACGCGCGGGGAGAGGCGGTTTGCGT
ATTGGGCGCTCTTCCGCTTCCTCGCTCACTGACTCGCTGCGCTCGGTCGTTCGGCTGCGGCGAGCGGTAT
CAGCTCACTCAAAGGCGGTAATACGGTTATCCACAGAATCAGGGGATAACGCAGGAAAGAACATGTGAGC
AAAAGGCCAGCAAAAGGCCAGGAACCGTAAAAAGGCCGCGTTGCTGGCGTTTTTCCATAGGCTCCGCCCC
CCTGACGAGCATCACAAAAATCGACGCTCAAGTCAGAGGTGGCGAAACCCGACAGGACTATAAAGATACC
AGGCGTTTCCCCCTGGAAGCTCCCTCGTGCGCTCTCCTGTTCCGACCCTGCCGCTTACCGGATACCTGTC
CGCCTTTCTCCCTTCGGGAAGCGTGGCGCTTTCTCATAGCTCACGCTGTAGGTATCTCAGTTCGGTGTAG
GTCGTTCGCTCCAAGCTGGGCTGTGTGCACGAACCCCCCGTTCAGCCCGACCGCTGCGCCTTATCCGGTA
ACTATCGTCTTGAGTCCAACCCGGTAAGACACGACTTATCGCCACTGGCAGCAGCCACTGGTAACAGGAT
TAGCAGAGCGAGGTATGTAGGCGGTGCTACAGAGTTCTTGAAGTGGTGGCCTAACTACGGCTACACTAGA
AGAACAGTATTTGGTATCTGCGCTCTGCTGAAGCCAGTTACCTTCGGAAAAAGAGTTGGTAGCTCTTGAT
CCGGCAAACAAACCACCGCTGGTAGCGGTGGTTTTTTTGTTTGCAAGCAGCAGATTACGCGCAGAAAAAA
AGGATCTCAAGAAGATCCTTTGATCTTTTCTACGGGGTCTGACGCTCAGTGGAACGAAAACTCACGTTAA
GGGATTTTGGTCATGAGATTATCAAAAAGGATCTTCACCTAGATCCTTTTAAATTAAAAATGAAGTTTTA
AATCAATCTAAAGTATATATGAGTAAACTTGGTCTGACAGTTACCAATGCTTAATCAGTGAGGCACCTAT
CTCAGCGATCTGTCTATTTCGTTCATCCATAGTTGCCTGACTCCCCGTCGTGTAGATAACTACGATACGG
GAGGGCTTACCATCTGGCCCCAGTGCTGCAATGATACCGCGAGACCCACGCTCACCGGCTCCAGATTTAT
CAGCAATAAACCAGCCAGCCGGAAGGGCCGAGCGCAGAAGTGGTCCTGCAACTTTATCCGCCTCCATCCA
GTCTATTAATTGTTGCCGGGAAGCTAGAGTAAGTAGTTCGCCAGTTAATAGTTTGCGCAACGTTGTTGCC
ATTGCTACAGGCATCGTGGTGTCACGCTCGTCGTTTGGTATGGCTTCATTCAGCTCCGGTTCCCAACGAT
CAAGGCGAGTTACATGATCCCCCATGTTGTGCAAAAAAGCGGTTAGCTCCTTCGGTCCTCCGATCGTTGT
CAGAAGTAAGTTGGCCGCAGTGTTATCACTCATGGTTATGGCAGCACTGCATAATTCTCTTACTGTCATG
CCATCCGTAAGATGCTTTTCTGTGACTGGTGAGTACTCAACCAAGTCATTCTGAGAATAGTGTATGCGGC
GACCGAGTTGCTCTTGCCCGGCGTCAATACGGGATAATACCGCGCCACATAGCAGAACTTTAAAAGTGCT
CATCATTGGAAAACGTTCTTCGGGGCGAAAACTCTCAAGGATCTTACCGCTGTTGAGATCCAGTTCGATG
TAACCCACTCGTGCACCCAACTGATCTTCAGCATCTTTTACTTTCACCAGCGTTTCTGGGTGAGCAAAAA
CAGGAAGGCAAAATGCCGCAAAAAAGGGAATAAGGGCGACACGGAAATGTTGAATACTCATACTCTTCCT
TTTTCAATGGGTAATAACTGATATAATTAAATTGAAGCTCTAATTTGTGAGTTTAGTATACATGCATTTA
CTTATAATACAGTTTTTTAGTTTTGCTGGCCGCATCTTCTCAAATATGCTTCCCAGCCTGCTTTTCTGTA
ACGTTCACCCTCTACCTTAGCATCCCTTCCCTTTGCAAATAGTCCTCTTCCAACAATAATAATGTCAGAT
CCTGTAGAGACCACATCATCCACGGTTCTATACTGTTGACCCAATGCGTCTCCCTTGTCATCTAAACCCA
CACCGGGTGTCATAATCAACCAATCGTAACCTTCATCTCTTCCACCCATGTCTCTTTGAGCAATAAAGCC
GATAACAAAATCTTTGTCGCTCTTCGCAATGTCAACAGTACCCTTAGTATATTCTCCAGTAGATAGGGAG
CCCTTGCATGACAATTCTGCTAACATCAAAAGGCCTCTAGGTTCCTTTGTTACTTCTTCTGCCGCCTGCT
TCAAACCGCTAACAATACCTGGGCCCACCACACCGTGTGCATTCGTAATGTCTGCCCATTCTGCTATTCT
GTATACACCCGCAGAGTACTGCAATTTGACTGTATTACCAATGTCAGCAAATTTTCTGTCTTCGAAGAGT
AAAAAATTGTACTTGGCGGATAATGCCTTTAGCGGCTTAACTGTGCCCTCCATGGAAAAATCAGTCAAGA
TATCCACATGTGTTTTTAGTAAACAAATTTTGGGACCTAATGCTTCAACTAACTCCAGTAATTCCTTGGT
GGTACGAACATCCAATGAAGCACACAAGTTTGTTTGCTTTTCGTGCATGATATTAAATAGCTTGGCAGCA
ACAGGACTAGGATGAGTAGCAGCACGTTCCTTATATGTAGCTTTCGACATGATTTATCTTCGTTTCCTGC
AGGTTTTTGTTCTGTGCAGTTGGGTTAAGAATACTGGGCAATTTCATGTTTCTTCAACACTACATATGCG
TATATATACCAATCTAAGTCTGTGCTCCTTCCTTCGTTCTTCCTTCTGTTCGGAGATTACCGAATCAAAA
AAATTTCAAGGAAACCGAAATCAAAAAAAAGAATAAAAAAAAAATGATGAATTGAAAAGCTAGCTTATCG
ATGATAAGCTGTCAAACATGAGAATTAATTCCACGGACTATAGACTATACCTAGTATACTCCGTCTACTG
TACGATACACTTCCGCTCAGGTCCTTGTCCTTTAACGAGGCCTTACCACTCTTTTGTTACTCTATTGATC
CAGCTCAGCAAAGGCAGTGTGATCTAAGATTCTATCTTCGCGATGTAGTAAAACTAGCTAGACCGAGAAA
GAGACTAGAAATGCAAAAGGCACTTCTACAATGGCTGCCATCATTATTATCCGATGTGACGCTGCAGCTT
CTCAATGATATTCGAATACGCTTTGAGGAGATACAGCCTAATATCCGACAAACTGTTTTACAGATTTACG
ATCGTACTTGTTACCCATCATTGAATTTTGAACATCCGAACCTGGGAGTTTTCCCTGAAACAGATAGTAT
ATTTGAACCTGTATAATAATATATAGTCTAGCGCTTTACGGAAGACAATGTATGTATTTCGGTTCCTGGA
GAAACTATTGCATCTATTGCATAGGTAATCTTGCACGTCGCATCCCCGGTTCATTTTCTGCGTTTCCATC
TTGCACTTCAATAGCATATCTTTGTTAACGAAGCATCTGTGCTTCATTTTGTAGAACAAAAATGCAACGC
GAGAGCGCTAATTTTTCAAACAAAGAATCTGAGCTGCATTTTTACAGAACAGAAATGCAACGCGAAAGCG
CTATTTTACCAACGAAGAATCTGTGCTTCATTTTTGTAAAACAAAAATGCAACGCGAGAGCGCTAATTTT
TCAAACAAAGAATCTGAGCTGCATTTTTACAGAACAGAAATGCAACGCGAGAGCGCTATTTTACCAACAA
AGAATCTATACTTCTTTTTTGTTCTACAAAAATGCATCCCGAGAGCGCTATTTTTCTAACAAAGCATCTT
AGATTACTTTTTTTCTCCTTTGTGCGCTCTATAATGCAGTCTCTTGATAACTTTTTGCACTGTAGGTCCG
TTAAGGTTAGAAGAAGGCTACTTTGGTGTCTATTTTCTCTTCCATAAAAAAAGCCTGACTCCACTTCCCG
CGTTTACTGATTACTAGCGAAGCTGCGGGTGCATTTTTTCAAGATAAAGGCATCCCCGATTATATTCTAT
ACCGATGTGGATTGCGCATACTTTGTGAACAGAAAGTGATAGCGTTGATGATTCTTCATTGGTCAGAAAA
TTATGAACGGTTTCTTCTATTTTGTCTCTATATACTACGTATAGGAAATGTTTACATTTTCGTATTGTTT
TCGATTCACTCTATGAATAGTTCTTACTACAATTTTTTTGTCTAAAGAGTAATACTAGAGATAAACATAA
AAAATGTAGAGGTCGAGTTTAGATGCAAGTTCAAGGAGCGAAAGGTGGATGGGTAGGTTATATAGGGATA
TAGCACAGAGATATATAGCAAAGAGATACTTTTGAGCAATGTTTGTGGAAGCGGTATTCGCAATGGGAAG
CTCC
[37 nt withheld, positions 5955-5991]
AGATTGTATAAGCAAATATTTAAATTGTAAGCGTTAATATTTTGTTAAAATTCGCGTTAAATTTTTGTTA
AATCAGCTCATTTTTTAACCAATAGGCCGAAATCGGCAAAATCCCTTATAAATCAAAAGAATAGACCGAG
ATAGGGT
[37 nt withheld, positions 6139-6175]
AAAGAACGTGGACTCCAACGTCAAAGG
[49 nt withheld, positions 6203-6251]
T
[91 nt withheld, positions 6253-6343]
G
[124 nt withheld, positions 6345-6468]
GGGGATCGATCCACTAGTCCA
Features (pLannotate 1.2.2; 15 found; start..end, strand, type, name):
      1..442     +  promoter       GAL1 promoter: S. cerevisiae GAL1; inducible promoter, regulated by Gal4
    474..492     +  promoter       T7 promoter: promoter for bacteriophage T7 RNA polymerase
    512..1117    +  CDS            MET14: KAPS_YEAST - Experimental evidence at protein level: Swiss-Prot protein existence level 1. Catalyzes the synthesis of activated sulfate. From Saccharomyces cerevisiae (strain ATCC 204508 / S288c) (Baker's yeast).
   1148..1189    +  CDS            V5 tag: epitope tag from simian virus 5
   1237..1484    +  terminator     CYC1 terminator: S. cerevisiae CYC1; transcription terminator for CYC1
   1496..1549    -  CDS            lacI (fragment): lac repressor; lacI; The lac repressor binds to the lac operator to inhibit transcription in E. coli. This inhibition can be relieved by adding lactose or isopropyl-β-D-thiogalactopyranoside (IPTG).
   1732..2320    -  rep_origin     ori: high-copy-number ColE1/pMB1/pBR322/pUC origin of replication
   2491..3351    -  CDS            AmpR: β-lactamase; bla; confers resistance to ampicillin, carbenicillin, and related antibiotics
   3352..3368    -  promoter       AmpR promoter (fragment): bla
   3447..4250    -  CDS            URA3: orotidine-5'-phosphate decarboxylase, required for uracil biosynthesis; S. cerevisiae URA3; yeast auxotrophic marker, counterselectable with 5-fluoroorotic acid (5-FOA)
   4251..4466    -  promoter       URA3 promoter: S. cerevisiae URA3
   4472..4495    -  promoter       tet promoter (fragment): E. coli promoter for tetracycline efflux protein gene
   4533..4913    +  CDS            RAF1 (fragment): RAF_YEAST - Experimental evidence at transcript level: Swiss-Prot protein existence level 2. Antagonizes transcriptional repression of recombinase FLP by REP1-REP2. May play a role in plasmid partitioning. From Saccharomyces cerevisiae (strain ATCC 204508 / S288c) (Baker's yeast).
   5067..5944    -  rep_origin     2μ ori: yeast 2μ plasmid origin of replication
   6040..6468    -  rep_origin     f1 ori (sequence partly withheld): f1 bacteriophage origin of replication; arrow indicates direction of (+) strand synthesis
