[The description below was written by a language model from this plasmid's Addgene catalogue record and pLannotate feature annotations shown in this document.]
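Description:
pYES2.1-cerMET14 is a yeast expression plasmid built on the Invitrogen pYES2.1 backbone for galactose-inducible overexpression of the Saccharomyces cerevisiae MET14 gene in budding yeast. It is an E. coli–yeast shuttle vector. A high-copy ColE1/pUC-type origin and the AmpR β-lactamase gene support propagation and ampicillin selection in bacteria. The 2μ origin provides episomal, multicopy maintenance in yeast, and the URA3 marker allows selection by uracil prototrophy in ura3 hosts, with 5-FOA counterselection possible. An f1 origin is also present for single-stranded DNA production. Short lacI, tet promoter and RAF1 fragments appear in the annotation; the RAF1 fragment lies next to the 2μ origin and is likely part of the 2μ-derived segment, while the others look like backbone remnants with no evident function.

The payload is the 606 bp MET14 coding sequence, which encodes adenylylsulfate kinase, the enzyme that catalyses synthesis of activated sulfate in the sulfur assimilation and methionine biosynthesis pathway. It was inserted by TOPO cloning downstream of the GAL1 promoter, which is regulated by Gal4, so expression is induced by galactose. A T7 promoter sits between GAL1 and the insert and can serve for in vitro transcription or as a priming site. The open reading frame is fused at its C terminus to a V5 epitope and, according to the catalogue entry, a His tag. The feature table annotates only the V5 portion. Transcription ends at the CYC1 terminator. The tags allow the fusion protein to be detected by immunoblotting and potentially purified by metal affinity. The stated purpose is overexpression of the MET fusion protein in S. cerevisiae, and the associated publication places the plasmid in a functional genomics teaching laboratory course.
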