Addgene plasmid #107441: pYES2.1-cerMET14
Purpose: Overexpression of MET fusion protein in S. cerevisiae
Depositing lab: Clare O'Connor. Depositing organization: Boston College. Publication: Pathways over Time: Functional Genomics Research in an Introductory Laboratory Course. Reeves TD, Warner DM, Ludlow LH, O'Connor CM. CBE Life Sci Educ. 2018 Spring;17(1). pii: 17/1/ar1. doi: 10.1187/cbe.17-01-0012. PubMed 29326101.
Backbone
  Vector backbone: pYES2.1
  Backbone manufacturer: Invitrogen
  Backbone size w/o insert (bp): 5886
  Vector type: Yeast Expression
  Selectable markers: URA3
Growth in bacteria
  Bacterial resistance: Ampicillin, 100 μg/mL
  Growth temperature: 37°C
  Growth strain: DH5alpha
  Copy number: High Copy
Gene/Insert
  Gene/Insert name: MET14
  Species: S. cerevisiae (budding yeast)
  Insert size (bp): 606
  Entrez Gene: MET14
  Promoter: GAL1
  Tag / fusion protein: V5-His (C terminal on insert)
  Cloning method: TOPO Cloning
  Sequencing primers: 5′ AATATACCTCTATACTTTAACGTC; 3′ ACCGAGGAGAGGGTTAGGGAT
Terms and licenses: Academic/Nonprofit Terms; Industry Terms: Not Available to Industry
Depositor comments: contains the coding sequence for adenylylsulfate kinase
How to cite: pYES2.1-cerMET14 was a gift from Clare O'Connor (Addgene plasmid # 107441 ; http://n2t.net/addgene:107441 ; RRID:Addgene_107441)
