>Addgene plasmid #107441 | pYES2.1-cerMET14 | depositor partial sequence | sequence record 202666 | Coding sequence for S. cerevisiae MET14 gene (without the stop codon)
ATGGCTACTAATATTACTTGGCATCCAAATCTTACTTACGACGAACGCAAGGCATTGAGAAAACAGGACG
GTTGTACTATTTGGTTAACAGGTCTAAGTGCGTCAGGTAAAAGTACAATCGCCTGTGCGCTAGAACAGTT
ACTGCTCCAAAAAAACTTGTCTGCATATAGATTGGATGGTGACAACATTCGTTTTGGATTGAACAAGGAT
TTGGGTTTCTCAGAAAAGGACAGAAATGAAAACATTCGTAGAATTAGCGAAGTTTCTAAGCTATTTGCTG
ATTCATGTGCTATTTCAATCACCTCATTTATCTCTCCATACAGAGTTGACAGAGATAGAGCTCGTGAACT
ACATAAGGAGGCTGGTTTGAAGTTCATTGAAATATTTGTTGATGTTCCATTAGAAGTCGCTGAGCAAAGG
GACCCTAAGGGTTTATACAAGAAAGCTAGGGAGGGTGTAATCAAGGAGTTTACAGGTATTTCTGCCCCAT
ATGAAGCGCCAAAAGCTCCAGAGCTACATTTGAGAACCGACCAGAAGACGGTTGAAGAATGTGCTACCAT
TATTTATGAGTACTTAATCAGTGAAAAAATCATCCGTAAGCATTTG
